Addgene plasmid #240407: pETDuet-solo-NHis6-NocO-D282A
Purpose: expresses N-His tagged NocO D282A (diiron halogenase variant) from Nodularia sp. 06071 (mutation numbering based on amino acid position in native sequence), created from mutagenesis of WT plasmid
Depositing lab: Emily Balskus. Depositing organization: Harvard University. Publication: Biochemical Studies of a Cyanobacterial Halogenase Support the Involvement of a Dimetal Cofactor. Wang ML, Glasser NR, Nair MA, Krebs C, Martin Bollinger J Jr, Balskus EP. Biochemistry. 2025 May 20;64(10):2173-2180. doi: 10.1021/acs.biochem.4c00720. Epub 2025 Apr 29. PubMed 40300765.
Backbone
  Vector backbone: pETDuet
  Total vector size (bp): 6434
  Vector type: Bacterial Expression
Growth in bacteria
  Bacterial resistance: Ampicillin, 100 μg/mL
  Growth temperature: 37°C
  Growth strain: DH5alpha
  Copy number: Unknown
Gene/Insert
  Gene/Insert name: nocO (alt names: NodcylC; clyC)
  Species: Nodularia sp. 06071
  Insert size (bp): 1299
  Mutation: M1 of native sequence not included in insert, Aspartate 279 of native sequence changed to Alanine
  GenBank ID: MW071172
  Promoter: T7
  Tag / fusion protein: His (N terminal on backbone)
  Cloning method: Other
  Sequencing primers: 5′ ATTACTAGCAGTAATACTTCACC
Terms and licenses: Academic/Nonprofit Terms; Industry Terms: Not Available to Industry
How to cite: pETDuet-solo-NHis6-NocO-D282A was a gift from Emily Balskus (Addgene plasmid # 240407 ; http://n2t.net/addgene:240407 ; RRID:Addgene_240407)
