[The description below was written by a language model from this plasmid's Addgene catalogue record and pLannotate feature annotations shown in this document.]
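Description:
pETDuet-solo-NHis6-NocO-D282A is a bacterial expression plasmid of about 6.4 kb built on a pETDuet backbone. It produces an N-terminally His-tagged variant of NocO (also listed as NodcylC/clyC), a diiron halogenase from the cyanobacterium Nodularia sp. 06071. The roughly 1.3 kb insert lacks the native initiator methionine, because translation begins in the backbone-encoded His tag. The plasmid was made by mutagenesis of the corresponding wild-type construct. The record is internally inconsistent about the substitution: the name and purpose field give D282A with numbering based on the native sequence, whereas the mutation field describes aspartate 279 changed to alanine. The exact residue should therefore be confirmed against the sequence.

Expression follows the standard pET design. A T7 promoter spanning the sequence origin is followed by a lac operator and the T7 gene 10 ribosome binding site, and a T7 terminator lies downstream of the coding region. The plasmid-borne lacI gene, with its own promoter, supplies repressor so that transcription stays low until IPTG is added in a host providing T7 RNA polymerase. Only one T7 promoter/operator/RBS unit is annotated, which fits the "solo" name and suggests a single expression cassette rather than the usual two of a Duet vector. The feature table does not annotate the nocO open reading frame or the His tag. The short SET1 and TcR fragments are probably backbone remnants or annotation artefacts.

The plasmid replicates from a ColE1/pBR322-type origin with bom and rop elements, carries an f1 origin, and is selected with ampicillin through β-lactamase. The associated work indicates it is used to purify the variant enzyme for biochemical study of the halogenase's proposed dimetal cofactor.
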