Features (pLannotate 1.2.2; 17 found; start..end, strand, type, name):
      3..27      +  protein_bind   lac operator: The lac repressor binds to the lac operator to inhibit transcription in E. coli. This inhibition can be relieved by adding lactose or isopropyl-β-D-thiogalactopyranoside (IPTG). lac repressor encoded by lacI
     42..64      +  RBS            RBS: efficient ribosome binding site from bacteriophage T7 gene 10 (Olins and Rangwala, 1989)
   1451..1468    +  CDS            SET1 (fragment): solubility-enhancement tag derived from T7 phage gene 10B
   1476..1523    +  terminator     T7 terminator: transcription terminator for bacteriophage T7 RNA polymerase
   1560..2015    +  rep_origin     f1 ori (sequence partly withheld): f1 bacteriophage origin of replication; arrow indicates direction of (+) strand synthesis
   2130..2990    -  CDS            AmpR: β-lactamase; bla; confers resistance to ampicillin, carbenicillin, and related antibiotics
   2991..3083    -  promoter       AmpR promoter: bla
   3164..3752    +  rep_origin     ori: high-copy-number ColE1/pMB1/pBR322/pUC origin of replication
   3938..4077    -  misc_feature   bom: basis of mobility region from pBR322
   4179..4370    -  CDS            rop: Rop protein, which maintains plasmids at low copy number; rop
   4387..4767    +  CDS            YPB1_ECOLX: Protein predicted: Swiss-Prot protein existence level 4. From Escherichia coli.
   4829..4893    -  CDS            TcR (fragment): tetracycline efflux protein; tet; confers resistance to tetracycline
   4908..4929    -  protein_bind   CAP binding site: CAP binding activates transcription in the presence of cAMP. E. coli catabolite activator protein
   4942..6024    -  CDS            lacI: lac repressor; lacI; The lac repressor binds to the lac operator to inhibit transcription in E. coli. This inhibition can be relieved by adding lactose or isopropyl-β-D-thiogalactopyranoside (IPTG).
   6025..6102    -  promoter       lacI promoter: lacI
   6110..6389    -  CDS            TcR (fragment): tetracycline efflux protein; tet; confers resistance to tetracycline
   6415..2       +  promoter       T7 promoter (across the origin): promoter for bacteriophage T7 RNA polymerase
>Addgene plasmid #240407 | pETDuet-solo-NHis6-NocO-D282A | addgene full sequence | sequence record 485005 | Addgene NGS Result
GGGGAATTGTGAGCGGATAACAATTCCCCTCTAGAAATAATTTTGTTTAACTTTAAGAAGGAGATATACC
ATGGGCAGCAGCCATCACCATCATCACCACGGCAGCATTACTAGCAGTAATACTTCACCAATATCTCAAA
TTAATAAAGTTATCCCTCTCTTGGAAAAGAACTATGGAAATAACCTTGACTCAGACTACACTGAAAAAAT
CCAAGAACTAGATAGAAACTTTAACTATAGTGCCAACAGTAATGTTTTTTGGAGTGAACCAGAACACTCT
ATCCTTTATGGCACACCACTTTATGAACAAGCTTCTCTATCTCAAAAATTAGCACTCAATCACCTGCATT
GGGTATTGTTTTACAAGAGAGTTGCTGACAGTGAAACTGAGCTAATTCATTACAACACTATCACAGCAGA
TTGTCTCATGGCTGCAAATAGTGATCATAAAATGCTGGTGGAACTGTTAGCTCATGAAACTTACCAAGAA
CGTCAACATATTCATGCTTTTTCTCAAATAAATTATAAAACTACTAAAGCTTTACTAGGTAAAAAAGCTC
TAGTGAATCCCGTTTCTGATGAGACTACTGTACGGGAGCAGAAAAAGGATATATCTGCCAATTATATATC
CACTGCTGCCAACTTGCTCGCAATGATGCTCCCAGGTAAAAAGCAATCTCATGCCGATTCTGATAAATAT
TTGTCATTTCCTACCAACGGATTTTTTAATGGATTTTCAGGAAAATCAGATATATCAAGAAAACAGTTCT
TTTCAGATAATTGGAGAAGTTATCCATTCTTGGCTGCTAATTTTTATGCTGTGCGCTACATGGCTAATCT
ACTATTGAAAAACCATGAATTTGGTATACATTGCTACTTCAAAAAAATGCATAAAAATAATGAATTTATA
GCGAGTCCAACAGCTATATCTCACTATCATTTTTTAGCGGAAGCTTTTCATACAACCACTTCTCTATTTC
TTGGTCGAGACTTTCATAAATATTTACCAAAGCCATCAAGATATGAAAAATGGATTGCCAACTTAGCTAT
CTTACAGGCACAGCACGAAAACCTCAATGCTATTTCTGGAATATCTACCAACCGCTTTTTGAGTGATGGT
GATGTGATAATTTTTCTGATGAAACTCTTGCAGAGTCCTGTATTTGATATGTCGGCTCAGGAAGCAATTC
AGTGGATTGAAAAGTGCCTATGTTATGAGCATGAAGGATTTCATGTCAACCTGAAGGTACATAATAAACT
GTTATCAGAATTACGTAAGTTTGCATATCAACTAGACTACTTGTGGCCTGTAAATAAGGAAATGCGTGTA
ATGGCTTCAGGAGGTTCAATTAAGAAAGCGATCAAAAATAATATCAAAGCCTTTAATCAGTTTTCTATAG
CAATTTAATAAGCACATGGACTCGTCTACTAGCGCAGCTTAATTAACCTAGGCTGCTGCCACCGCTGAGC
AATAACTAGCATAACCCCTTGGGGCCTCTAAACGGGTCTTGAGGGGTTTTTTGCTGAAAGGAGGAACTAT
ATCCGGATTGGCGAATGGG
[124 nt withheld, positions 1560-1683]
C
[91 nt withheld, positions 1685-1775]
A
[49 nt withheld, positions 1777-1825]
CCTTTGACGTTGGAGTCCACGTTCTTT
[37 nt withheld, positions 1853-1889]
ACCCTATCTCGGTCTATTCTTTTGATTTATAAGGGATTTTGCCGATTTCGGCCTATTGGTTAAAAAATGA
GCTGATTTAACAAAAATTTAACGCGAATTTTAACAAAATATTAACGTTTACAATTTCTGGCGGCACGATG
GCATGAGATTATCAAAAAGGATCTTCACCTAGATCCTTTTAAATTAAAAATGAAGTTTTAAATCAATCTA
AAGTATATATGAGTAAACTTGGTCTGACAGTTACCAATGCTTAATCAGTGAGGCACCTATCTCAGCGATC
TGTCTATTTCGTTCATCCATAGTTGCCTGACTCCCCGTCGTGTAGATAACTACGATACGGGAGGGCTTAC
CATCTGGCCCCAGTGCTGCAATGATACCGCGAGACCCACGCTCACCGGCTCCAGATTTATCAGCAATAAA
CCAGCCAGCCGGAAGGGCCGAGCGCAGAAGTGGTCCTGCAACTTTATCCGCCTCCATCCAGTCTATTAAT
TGTTGCCGGGAAGCTAGAGTAAGTAGTTCGCCAGTTAATAGTTTGCGCAACGTTGTTGCCATTGCTACAG
GCATCGTGGTGTCACGCTCGTCGTTTGGTATGGCTTCATTCAGCTCCGGTTCCCAACGATCAAGGCGAGT
TACATGATCCCCCATGTTGTGCAAAAAAGCGGTTAGCTCCTTCGGTCCTCCGATCGTTGTCAGAAGTAAG
TTGGCCGCAGTGTTATCACTCATGGTTATGGCAGCACTGCATAATTCTCTTACTGTCATGCCATCCGTAA
GATGCTTTTCTGTGACTGGTGAGTACTCAACCAAGTCATTCTGAGAATAGTGTATGCGGCGACCGAGTTG
CTCTTGCCCGGCGTCAATACGGGATAATACCGCGCCACATAGCAGAACTTTAAAAGTGCTCATCATTGGA
AAACGTTCTTCGGGGCGAAAACTCTCAAGGATCTTACCGCTGTTGAGATCCAGTTCGATGTAACCCACTC
GTGCACCCAACTGATCTTCAGCATCTTTTACTTTCACCAGCGTTTCTGGGTGAGCAAAAACAGGAAGGCA
AAATGCCGCAAAAAAGGGAATAAGGGCGACACGGAAATGTTGAATACTCATACTCTTCCTTTTTCAATCA
TGATTGAAGCATTTATCAGGGTTATTGTCTCATGAGCGGATACATATTTGAATGTATTTAGAAAAATAAA
CAAATAGGTCATGACCAAAATCCCTTAACGTGAGTTTTCGTTCCACTGAGCGTCAGACCCCGTAGAAAAG
ATCAAAGGATCTTCTTGAGATCCTTTTTTTCTGCGCGTAATCTGCTGCTTGCAAACAAAAAAACCACCGC
TACCAGCGGTGGTTTGTTTGCCGGATCAAGAGCTACCAACTCTTTTTCCGAAGGTAACTGGCTTCAGCAG
AGCGCAGATACCAAATACTGTCCTTCTAGTGTAGCCGTAGTTAGGCCACCACTTCAAGAACTCTGTAGCA
CCGCCTACATACCTCGCTCTGCTAATCCTGTTACCAGTGGCTGCTGCCAGTGGCGATAAGTCGTGTCTTA
CCGGGTTGGACTCAAGACGATAGTTACCGGATAAGGCGCAGCGGTCGGGCTGAACGGGGGGTTCGTGCAC
ACAGCCCAGCTTGGAGCGAACGACCTACACCGAACTGAGATACCTACAGCGTGAGCTATGAGAAAGCGCC
ACGCTTCCCGAAGGGAGAAAGGCGGACAGGTATCCGGTAAGCGGCAGGGTCGGAACAGGAGAGCGCACGA
GGGAGCTTCCAGGGGGAAACGCCTGGTATCTTTATAGTCCTGTCGGGTTTCGCCACCTCTGACTTGAGCG
TCGATTTTTGTGATGCTCGTCAGGGGGGCGGAGCCTATGGAAAAACGCCAGCAACGCGGCCTTTTTACGG
TTCCTGGCCTTTTGCTGGCCTTTTGCTCACATGTTCTTTCCTGCGTTATCCCCTGATTCTGTGGATAACC
GTATTACCGCCTTTGAGTGAGCTGATACCGCTCGCCGCAGCCGAACGACCGAGCGCAGCGAGTCAGTGAG
CGAGGAAGCGGAAGAGCGCCTGATGCGGTATTTTCTCCTTACGCATCTGTGCGGTATTTCACACCGCAAT
GGTGCACTCTCAGTACAATCTGCTCTGATGCCGCATAGTTAAGCCAGTATACACTCCGCTATCGCTACGT
GACTGGGTCATGGCTGCGCCCCGACACCCGCCAACACCCGCTGACGCGCCCTGACGGGCTTGTCTGCTCC
CGGCATCCGCTTACAGACAAGCTGTGACCGTCTCCGGGAGCTGCATGTGTCAGAGGTTTTCACCGTCATC
ACCGAAACGCGCGAGGCAGCTGCGGTAAAGCTCATCAGCGTGGTCGTGAAGCGATTCACAGATGTCTGCC
TGTTCATCCGCGTCCAGCTCGTTGAGTTTCTCCAGAAGCGTTAATGTCTGGCTTCTGATAAAGCGGGCCA
TGTTAAGGGCGGTTTTTTCCTGTTTGGTCACTGATGCCTCCGTGTAAGGGGGATTTCTGTTCATGGGGGT
AATGATACCGATGAAACGAGAGAGGATGCTCACGATACGGGTTACTGATGATGAACATGCCCGGTTACTG
GAACGTTGTGAGGGTAAACAACTGGCGGTATGGATGCGGCGGGACCAGAGAAAAATCACTCAGGGTCAAT
GCCAGCGCTTCGTTAATACAGATGTAGGTGTTCCACAGGGTAGCCAGCAGCATCCTGCGATGCAGATCCG
GAACATAATGGTGCAGGGCGCTGACTTCCGCGTTTCCAGACTTTACGAAACACGGAAACCGAAGACCATT
CATGTTGTTGCTCAGGTCGCAGACGTTTTGCAGCAGCAGTCGCTTCACGTTCGCTCGCGTATCGGTGATT
CATTCTGCTAACCAGTAAGGCAACCCCGCCAGCCTAGCCGGGTCCTCAACGACAGGAGCACGATCATGCT
AGTCATGCCCCGCGCCCACCGGAAGGAGCTGACTGGGTTGAAGGCTCTCAAGGGCATCGGTCGAGATCCC
GGTGCCTAATGAGTGAGCTAACTTACATTAATTGCGTTGCGCTCACTGCCCGCTTTCCAGTCGGGAAACC
TGTCGTGCCAGCTGCATTAATGAATCGGCCAACGCGCGGGGAGAGGCGGTTTGCGTATTGGGCGCCAGGG
TGGTTTTTCTTTTCACCAGTGAGACGGGCAACAGCTGATTGCCCTTCACCGCCTGGCCCTGAGAGAGTTG
CAGCAAGCGGTCCACGCTGGTTTGCCCCAGCAGGCGAAAATCCTGTTTGATGGTGGTTAACGGCGGGATA
TAACATGAGCTGTCTTCGGTATCGTCGTATCCCACTACCGAGATGTCCGCACCAACGCGCAGCCCGGACT
CGGTAATGGCGCGCATTGCGCCCAGCGCCATCTGATCGTTGGCAACCAGCATCGCAGTGGGAACGATGCC
CTCATTCAGCATTTGCATGGTTTGTTGAAAACCGGACATGGCACTCCAGTCGCCTTCCCGTTCCGCTATC
GGCTGAATTTGATTGCGAGTGAGATATTTATGCCAGCCAGCCAGACGCAGACGCGCCGAGACAGAACTTA
ATGGGCCCGCTAACAGCGCGATTTGCTGGTGACCCAATGCGACCAGATGCTCCACGCCCAGTCGCGTACC
GTCTTCATGGGAGAAAATAATACTGTTGATGGGTGTCTGGTCAGAGACATCAAGAAATAACGCCGGAACA
TTAGTGCAGGCAGCTTCCACAGCAATGGCATCCTGGTCATCCAGCGGATAGTTAATGATCAGCCCACTGA
CGCGTTGCGCGAGAAGATTGTGCACCGCCGCTTTACAGGCTTCGACGCCGCTTCGTTCTACCATCGACAC
CACCACGCTGGCACCCAGTTGATCGGCGCGAGATTTAATCGCCGCGACAATTTGCGACGGCGCGTGCAGG
GCCAGACTGGAGGTGGCAACGCCAATCAGCAACGACTGTTTGCCCGCCAGTTGTTGTGCCACGCGGTTGG
GAATGTAATTCAGCTCCGCCATCGCCGCTTCCACTTTTTCCCGCGTTTTCGCAGAAACGTGGCTGGCCTG
GTTCACCACGCGGGAAACGGTCTGATAAGAGACACCGGCATACTCTGCGACATCGTATAACGTTACTGGT
TTCACATTCACCACCCTGAATTGACTCTCTTCCGGGCGCTATCATGCCATACCGCGAAAGGTTTTGCGCC
ATTCGATGGTGTCCGGGATCTCGACGCTCTCCCTTATGCGACTCCTGCATTAGGAAGCAGCCCAGTAGTA
GGTTGAGGCCGTTGAGCACCGCCGCCGCAAGGAATGGTGCATGCAAGGAGATGGCGCCCAACAGTCCCCC
GGCCACGGGGCCTGCCACCATACCCACGCCGAAACAAGCGCTCATGAGCCCGAAGTGGCGAGCCCGATCT
TCCCCATCGGTGATGTCGGCGATATAGGCGCCAGCAACCGCACCTGTGGCGCCGGTGATGCCGGCCACGA
TGCGTCCGGCGTAGAGGATCGAGATCGATCTCGATCCCGCGAAATTAATACGACTCACTATA
